Addgene plasmid #208016: pSEVA83-GG
Purpose: for cloning homology arms, with GFP as counter selection marker
Depositing lab: Pablo Ivan Nikel. Depositing organization: Danmarks Tekniske Universitet. Publication: A SEVA-based, CRISPR-Cas3-assisted genome engineering approach for Pseudomonas with efficient vector curing. Lammens E-M, Volke DC, Schroven K, Voet M, Kerremans A, Lavigne R, Hendrix H. Microbiol Spectr. 2023 Nov 17:e0270723. doi: 10.1128/spectrum.02707-23. PubMed 37975669.
Backbone
  Vector backbone: pSEVA831
  Backbone manufacturer: SEVA collection
  Backbone size w/o insert (bp): 3228
  Total vector size (bp): 4056
Growth in bacteria
  Bacterial resistance: Apramycin, 25 μg/mL
  Growth temperature: 37°C
  Growth strain: DH5alpha
  Copy number: Unknown
Gene/Insert
  Gene/Insert name: msfGFP
  Insert size (bp): 717
Terms and licenses: Academic/Nonprofit Terms; Industry Terms: Not Available to Industry
Depositor comments: Please visit https://doi.org/10.1101/2023.06.29.547033 for bioRxiv preprint.
How to cite: pSEVA83-GG was a gift from Pablo Ivan Nikel (Addgene plasmid # 208016 ; http://n2t.net/addgene:208016 ; RRID:Addgene_208016)
