[The description below was written by a language model from this plasmid's Addgene catalogue record and pLannotate feature annotations shown in this document.]
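Description:
pSEVA83-GG is a small broad-host-range bacterial cloning vector of about 4 kb, built on the pSEVA831 backbone from the SEVA (Standard European Vector Architecture) collection. It belongs to a CRISPR-Cas3-assisted genome engineering toolkit for Pseudomonas. The plasmid replicates through the pBBR1 oriV together with its cognate Rep protein, a pair that functions in many Gram-negative species as well as in the E. coli cloning host. Selection is by apramycin resistance, conferred by the aac(3)IV aminoglycoside acetyltransferase gene. An IncP oriT allows conjugative mobilisation into recipient strains when transfer functions are supplied in trans. The cargo region is flanked by the lambda t0 and rrnB T1 transcription terminators, which insulate it from the rest of the plasmid as is usual in the SEVA layout.

The cargo is a 717 bp msfGFP gene, which the automated annotation detects as superfolder GFP. It sits between remnants of the pUC-type multiple cloning site and a short lacZα fragment. The promoter driving GFP is not annotated or stated in the record. According to the stated purpose, the plasmid is used for cloning homology arms, with GFP as a counter-selection marker. The "GG" suffix suggests Golden Gate assembly, although no type IIS sites are annotated. In such a design the fluorescent cassette acts as a dropout placeholder, so colonies that have swapped it for the homology arms lose green fluorescence and can be told apart from those carrying uncut parental vector. The resulting plasmid would then supply the repair template for homologous recombination during genome editing. The sequenced record is 4,048 nt, slightly shorter than the 4,056 bp listed in the catalogue.
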