Features (pLannotate 1.2.2; 9 found; start..end, strand, type, name):
     56..80      +  misc_feature   MCS (fragment): pUC18/19 multiple cloning site
    217..930     +  CDS            Superfolder GFP: Superfolder GFP is a basic (constitutively fluorescent) green fluorescent protein published in 2005, derived from Aequorea victoria. It is reported to be a very rapidly-maturing weak dimer.
    992..1016    +  CDS            lacZα (fragment): LacZα fragment of β-galactosidase; lacZ fragment
   1027..1121    +  terminator     lambda t0 terminator: transcription terminator from phage lambda
   1328..2128    +  CDS            ApmR: aminoglycoside 3-N-acetyltransferase type IV ; aac(3)IV; confers resistance to apramycin (Paget and Davies, 1996)
   2288..2396    +  oriT           oriT: incP origin of transfer
   2407..3069    -  CDS            pBBR1 Rep: replication protein for the broad-host-range plasmid pBBR1 from Bordetella bronchiseptica
   3070..3841    -  rep_origin     pBBR1 oriV: replication origin of the broad-host-range plasmid pBBR1 from Bordetella bronchiseptica; requires the pBBR1 Rep protein for replication
   3956..4042    -  terminator     rrnB T1 terminator: Escherichia coli rrnB; transcription terminator T1 from the E. coli rrnB gene
>Addgene plasmid #208016 | pSEVA83-GG | addgene full sequence | sequence record 416773 | Addgene NGS Result
TTAATTAAAGCGGATAACAATTTCACACAGGAGGCCGCCTAGGCCGCGGCCGCGCGAATTCGAGCTCGGT
ACCCGGGGATTCAGAGACCTGCCCATTGACAAGGCTCTCGCGGCCAGGTATAATTGCACGAGGGCCCAAG
TTCACTTAAAAAGGAGATCAACAATGAAAGCAATTTTCGTACTGAAACATCTTAATCATGCTAAGGAGGT
TTTCTAATGCGTAAAGGTGAAGAACTGTTCACCGGTGTTGTTCCGATCCTGGTTGAACTGGATGGTGATG
TTAACGGCCACAAATTCTCTGTTCGTGGTGAAGGTGAAGGTGATGCAACCAACGGTAAACTGACCCTGAA
ATTCATCTGCACTACCGGTAAACTGCCGGTTCCATGGCCGACTCTGGTGACTACCCTGACCTATGGTGTT
CAGTGTTTTTCTCGTTACCCGGATCACATGAAGCAGCATGATTTCTTCAAATCTGCAATGCCGGAAGGTT
ATGTACAGGAGCGCACCATTTCTTTCAAAGACGATGGCACCTACAAAACCCGTGCAGAGGTTAAATTTGA
AGGTGATACTCTGGTGAACCGTATTGAACTGAAAGGCATTGATTTCAAAGAGGACGGCAACATCCTGGGC
CACAAACTGGAATATAACTTCAACTCCCATAACGTTTACATCACCGCAGACAAACAGAAGAACGGTATCA
AAGCTAACTTCAAAATTCGCCATAACGTTGAAGACGGTAGCGTACAGCTGGCGGACCACTACCAGCAGAA
CACTCCGATCGGTGATGGTCCGGTTCTGCTGCCGGATAACCACTACCTGTCCACCCAGTCTAAACTGTCC
AAAGACCCGAACGAAAAGCGCGACCACATGGTGCTGCTGGAGTTCGTTACTGCCGCAGGTATCACGCACG
GCATGGATGAACTCTACAAATAAATGACTAGTGGTCTCGTCGCCCGGCAAAACCGGGCGTGGATTGAAAC
GCTTGCGGCCGCGTCGTGACTGGGAAAACCCTGGCGACTAGTCTTGGACTCCTGTTGATAGATCCAGTAA
TGACCTCAGAACTCCATCTGGATTTGTTCAGAACGCTCGGTTGCCGCCGGGCGTTTTTTATTGGTGAGAA
TCCAGGGGTCCCCAATAATTACGATTTAAATCTCACGGTAACTGATGCCGTATTTGCAGTACCAGCGTAC
GGCCCACAGAATGATGTCACGCTGAAAATGCCGGCCTTTGAATGGGTTCATGTGCAGCTCCATCAGCAAA
AGGGGATGATAAGTTTATCACCACCGACTATTTGCAACAGTGCCGTTGATCGTGCTATGATCGAGTGATG
TCATCAGCGGTGGAGTGCAATGTCGTGCAATACGAATGGCGAAAAGCCGAGCTGATCGGTCAGCTTCTCA
ACCTTGGGGTTACCCCCGGCGGTGTGCTGCTGGTCCACAGCTCCTTCCGTAGCGTCCGGCCCCTCGAAGA
TGGGCCACTTGGACTGATCGAGGCCCTGCGTGCTGCGCTGGGTCCGGGAGGGACGCTCGTGATGCCCTCG
TGGTCAGGTCTGGACGACGAGCCGTTCGATCCTGCCACGTCGCCCGTTACACCGGACCTTGGAGTTGTCT
CTGACACATTCTGGCGCCTGCCAAATGTAAAGCGCAGCGCCCATCCATTTGCCTTTGCGGCAGCGGGGCC
ACAGGCAGAGCAGATCATCTCTGATCCATTGCCCCTGCCACCTCACTCGCCTGCAAGCCCGGTCGCCCGT
GTCCATGAACTCGATGGGCAGGTACTTCTCCTCGGCGTGGGACACGATGCCAACACGACGCTGCATCTTG
CCGAGTTGATGGCAAAGGTTCCCTATGGGGTGCCGAGACACTGCACCATTCTTCAGGATGGCAAGTTGGT
TCGCGTCGATTATCTCGAGAATGACCACTGCTGTGAGCGCTTTGCCTTGGCGGACAGGTGGCTCAAGGAG
AAGAGCCTTCAGAAGGAAGGTCCAGTCGGTCATGCCTTTGCTCGGTTGATCCGCTCCCGCGACATTGTGG
CGACAGCCCTGGGTCAACTGGGCCGAGATCCGTTGATCTTCCTGCATCCGCCAGAGGCGGGATGCGAAGA
ATGCGATGCCGCTCGCCAGTCGATTGGCTAAGACCGCGGTCCGCGCGTTGTCCTTTTCCGCTGCATAACC
CTGCTTCGGGGTCATTATAGCGATTTTTTCGGTATATCCATCCTTTTTCGCACGATATACAGGATTTTGC
CAAAGGGTTCGTGTAGACTTTCCTTGGTGTATCCAACGGCGTCAGCCGGGCAGGATAGGTGAAGTAGGCC
CACCCGCGAGCGGGTGTTCCTTCTTCACTGTCCCTTATTCGCACCTGGCGGTGCTCAACGGGAATCCTGC
TCTGCGAGGCTGGCCGTAGGCCGGCCCTACCGGCGCGGCAGCGTTACCCGTGTCGGCGGCTCCAACGGCT
CGCCATCGTCCAGAAAACACGGCTCATCGGGCATCGGCAGGCGCTGCTGCCCGCGCCGTTCCCATTCCTC
CGTTTCGGTCAAGGCTGGCAGGTCTGGTTCCATGCCCGGAATGCCGGGCTGGCTGGGCGGCTCCTCGCCG
GGGCCGGTCGGTAGTTGCTGCTCGCCCGGATACAGGGTCGGGATGCGGCGCAGGTCGCCATGCCCCAACA
GCGATTCGTCCTGGTCGTCGTGATCAACCACCACGGCGGCACTGAACACCGACAGGCGCAACTGGTCGCG
GGGCTGGCCCCACGCCACGCGGTCATTGACCACGTAGGCCGACACGGTGCCGGGGCCGTTGAGCTTCACG
ACGGAGATCCAGCGCTCGGCCACCAAGTCCTTGACTGCGTATTGGACCGTCCGCAAAGAACGTCCGATGA
GCTTGGAAAGTGTCTTCTGGCTGACCACCACGGCGTTCTGGTGGCCCATCTGCGCCACGAGGTGATGCAG
CAGCATTGCCGCCGTGGGTTTCCTCGCAATAAGCCCGGCCCACGCCTCATGCGCTTTGCGTTCCGTTTGC
ACCCAGTGACCGGGCTTGTTCTTGGCTTGAATGCCGATTTCTCTGGACTGCGTGGCCATGCTTATCTCCA
TGCGGTAGGGGTGCCGCACGGTTGCGGCACCATGCGCAATCAGCTGCAACTTTTCGGCAGCGCGACAACA
ATTATGCGTTGCGTAAAAGTGGCAGTCAATTACAGATTTTCTTTAACCTACGCAATGAGCTATTGCGGGG
GGTGCCGCAATGAGCTGTTGCGTACCCCCCTTTTTTAAGTTGTTGATTTTTAAGTCTTTCGCATTTCGCC
CTATATCTAGTTCTTTGGTGCCCAAAGAAGGGCACCCCTGCGGGGTTCCCCCACGCCTTCGGCGCGGCTC
CCCCTCCGGCAAAAAGTGGCCCCTCCGGGGCTTGTTGATCGACTGCGCGGCCTTCGGCCTTGCCCAAGGT
GGCGCTGCCCCCTTGGAACCCCCGCACTCGCCGCCGTGAGGCTCGGGGGGCAGGCGGGCGGGCTTCGCCC
TTCGACTGCCCCCACTCGCATAGGCTTGGGTCGTTCCAGGCGCGTCAAGGCCAAGCCGCTGCGCGGTCGC
TGCGCGAGCCTTGACCCGCCTTCCACTTGGTGTCCAACCGGCAAGCGAAGCGCGCAGGCCGCAGGCCGGA
GGCTTTTCCCCAGAGAAAATTAAAAAAATTGATGGGGCAAGGCCGCAGGCCGCGCAGTTGGAGCCGGTGG
GTATGTGGTCGAAGGCTGGGTAGCCGGTGGGCAATCCCTGTGGTCAAGCTCGTGGGCAGGCGCAGCCTGT
CCATCAGCTTGTCCAGCAGGGTTGTCCACGGGCCGAGCGAAGCGAGCCAGCCGGTGGCCGCTCGCGGCCA
TCGTCCACATATCCACGGGCTGGCAAGGGAGCGCAGCGACCGCGCAGGGCGAAGCCCGGAGAGCAAGCCC
GTAGGGGGGGCGCGCCCAGCTGTCTAGGGCGGCGGATTTGTCCTACTCAGGAGAGCGTTCACCGACAAAC
AACAGATAAAACGAAAGGCCCAGTCTTTCGACTGAGCCTTTCGTTTTATTTGATGCCT
